Addgene plasmid #160796: pLKO.1P PRIM2_2
Purpose: Suppress PRIM2
Depositing lab: Richard Possemato. Depositing organization: NYU Grossman School of Medicine. Publication: Hyperactive CDK2 Activity in Basal-like Breast Cancer Imposes a Genome Integrity Liability that Can Be Exploited by Targeting DNA Polymerase epsilon. Sviderskiy VO, Blumenberg L, Gorodetsky E, Karakousi TR, Hirsh N, Alvarez SW, Terzi EM, Kaparos E, Whiten GC, Ssebyala S, Tonzi P, Mir H, Neel BG, Huang TT, Adams S, Ruggles KV, Possemato R. Mol Cell. 2020 Oct 28. pii: S1097-2765(20)30723-1. doi: 10.1016/j.molcel.2020.10.016. PubMed 33152268.
Backbone
  Vector backbone: pLKO.1P
  Backbone manufacturer: The RNAi Consortium
  Backbone size w/o insert (bp): 7466
  Vector type: Lentiviral
  Selectable markers: Puromycin
Growth in bacteria
  Bacterial resistance: Ampicillin, 100 μg/mL
  Growth temperature: 37°C
  Growth strain: NEB Stable
  Copy number: High Copy
Gene/Insert
  Gene/Insert name: shPRIM2_2
  gRNA/shRNA sequence: CCCAGAAACTACAATAAAGAA
  Species: H. sapiens (human)
  Cloning method: Restriction Enzyme; 5′ cloning site AgeI (unknown if destroyed); 3′ cloning site EcoRI (not destroyed)
  Sequencing primers: 5′ GCA TAT ACG ATA CAA GGC TGT TAG AG
Terms and licenses: Academic/Nonprofit Terms; Industry Terms: Not Available to Industry
How to cite: pLKO.1P PRIM2_2 was a gift from Richard Possemato (Addgene plasmid # 160796 ; http://n2t.net/addgene:160796 ; RRID:Addgene_160796)
