[The description below was written by a language model from this plasmid's Addgene catalogue record and pLannotate feature annotations shown in this document.]
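Description:
pLKO.1P PRIM2_2 is a lentiviral shRNA plasmid built on the pLKO.1P backbone from The RNAi Consortium, designed to suppress expression of human PRIM2. The insert, shPRIM2_2, is a short hairpin cloned between the AgeI and EcoRI sites immediately downstream of the human U6 promoter, an RNA polymerase III promoter that drives high-level transcription of small RNAs. The hairpin itself is not annotated as a feature in the table, but the gap between the U6 promoter and the cPPT/CTS element corresponds to where it would sit.

The viral portion has a third-generation, self-inactivating layout. An RSV enhancer/promoter fused to a truncated HIV-1 5' LTR drives Tat-independent production of the genomic RNA in packaging cells. It is followed by the Ψ packaging signal, a gag fragment and the Rev response element for Rev-dependent nuclear export. The cPPT/CTS aids nuclear import of the reverse-transcribed genome, and the ΔU3 3' LTR disables LTR promoter activity after integration. Within the provirus, a human PGK promoter expresses puromycin N-acetyltransferase, allowing puromycin selection of transduced mammalian cells.

In bacteria the plasmid is maintained through a high-copy ColE1/pUC-type origin with ampicillin resistance. An f1 origin, SV40 origin and poly(A) signal, and lac, T7 and T3 remnants are carried over from the backbone. The sequenced record is 7,084 nt, somewhat shorter than the catalogued backbone size, which presumably reflects replacement of a stuffer fragment during cloning, though the record does not say so. The construct is used to make lentivirus for stable PRIM2 knockdown, and its associated publication concerns genome integrity and DNA replication vulnerabilities in basal-like breast cancer.
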