Features (pLannotate 1.2.2; 25 found; start..end, strand, type, name):
      1..241     +  promoter       U6 promoter: RNA polymerase III promoter for human U6 snRNA
    346..463     +  misc_feature   cPPT/CTS: central polypurine tract and central termination sequence of HIV-1
    512..1022    +  promoter       hPGK promoter: human phosphoglycerate kinase 1 promoter
   1044..1643    +  CDS            PuroR: puromycin N-acetyltransferase; pac from Streptomyces alboniger; confers resistance to puromycin
   1686..1769    +  CDS            nef (fragment): NEF_HV1Z2 - Experimental evidence at protein level: Swiss-Prot protein existence level 1. Extracellular Nef protein targets CD4(+) T-lymphocytes for apoptosis by interacting with CXCR4 surface receptors. From Human immunodeficiency virus type 1 group M subtype D (isolate Z2/CDC-Z34) (HIV-1).
   1771..2004    +  LTR            3' LTR (ΔU3): self-inactivating 3' long terminal repeat (LTR) from HIV-1
   2076..2197    +  polyA_signal   SV40 poly(A) signal: SV40 polyadenylation signal
   2237..2372    +  rep_origin     SV40 ori: SV40 origin of replication
   2393..2411    -  promoter       T7 promoter: promoter for bacteriophage T7 RNA polymerase
   2419..2574    +  CDS            lacZα (fragment): LacZα fragment of β-galactosidase; lacZ fragment
   2579..3007    +  rep_origin     f1 ori (sequence partly withheld): f1 bacteriophage origin of replication; arrow indicates direction of (+) strand synthesis
   3060..3164    +  promoter       AmpR promoter: bla
   3165..4025    +  CDS            AmpR: β-lactamase; bla; confers resistance to ampicillin, carbenicillin, and related antibiotics
   4196..4784    +  rep_origin     ori: high-copy-number ColE1/pMB1/pBR322/pUC origin of replication
   4967..5059    +  CDS            lacI (fragment): lac repressor; lacI; The lac repressor binds to the lac operator to inhibit transcription in E. coli. This inhibition can be relieved by adding lactose or isopropyl-β-D-thiogalactopyranoside (IPTG).
   5072..5093    +  protein_bind   CAP binding site: CAP binding activates transcription in the presence of cAMP. E. coli catabolite activator protein
   5108..5138    +  promoter       lac promoter: promoter for the E. coli lac operon
   5146..5162    +  protein_bind   lac operator: The lac repressor binds to the lac operator to inhibit transcription in E. coli. This inhibition can be relieved by adding lactose or isopropyl-β-D-thiogalactopyranoside (IPTG). lac repressor encoded by lacI
   5207..5225    +  promoter       T3 promoter: promoter for bacteriophage T3 RNA polymerase
   5253..5479    +  promoter       RSV promoter: Rous sarcoma virus enhancer/promoter
   5480..5660    +  LTR            5' LTR (truncated): truncated 5' long terminal repeat (LTR) from HIV-1
   5707..5832    +  misc_feature   HIV-1 Ψ: packaging signal of human immunodeficiency virus type 1
   5816..6179    +  CDS            HIV-1 gag (fragment): gag protein from human immunodeficiency virus 1; gag
   6325..6558    +  misc_feature   RRE: The Rev response element (RRE) of HIV-1 allows for Rev-dependent mRNA export from the nucleus to the cytoplasm.
   6935..7035    +  CDS            Rev (fragment): human immunodeficiency virus 1 (HIV-1) Rev protein; rev; enhances nuclear export of unspliced and incompletely spliced viral mRNAs
>Addgene plasmid #160796 | pLKO.1P PRIM2_2 | addgene full sequence | sequence record 315800 | Addgene NGS Result
GAGGGCCTATTTCCCATGATTCCTTCATATTTGCATATACGATACAAGGCTGTTAGAGAGATAATTGGAA
TTAATTTGACTGTAAACACAAAGATATTAGTACAAAATACGTGACGTAGAAAGTAATAATTTCTTGGGTA
GTTTGCAGTTTTAAAATTATGTTTTAAAATGGACTATCATATGCTTACCGTAACTTGAAAGTATTTCGAT
TTCTTGGCTTTATATATCTTGTGGAAAGGACGAAACACCGGCCCAGAAACTACAATAAAGAACTCGAGTT
CTTTATTGTAGTTTCTGGGTTTTTGAATTCTCGACCTCGAGACAAATGGCAGTATTCATCCACAATTTTA
AAAGAAAAGGGGGGATTGGGGGGTACAGTGCAGGGGAAAGAATAGTAGACATAATAGCAACAGACATACA
AACTAAAGAATTACAAAAACAAATTACAAAAATTCAAAATTTTCGGGTTTATTACAGGGACAGCAGAGAT
CCACTTTGGCCGCGGCTCGAGGGGGTTGGGGTTGCGCCTTTTCCAAGGCAGCCCTGGGTTTGCGCAGGGA
CGCGGCTGCTCTGGGCGTGGTTCCGGGAAACGCAGCGGCGCCGACCCTGGGTCTCGCACATTCTTCACGT
CCGTTCGCAGCGTCACCCGGATCTTCGCCGCTACCCTTGTGGGCCCCCCGGCGACGCTTCCTGCTCCGCC
CCTAAGTCGGGAAGGTTCCTTGCGGTTCGCGGCGTGCCGGACGTGACAAACGGAAGCCGCACGTCTCACT
AGTACCCTCGCAGACGGACAGCGCCAGGGAGCAATGGCAGCGCGCCGACCGCGATGGGCTGTGGCCAATA
GCGGCTGCTCAGCAGGGCGCGCCGAGAGCAGCGGCCGGGAAGGGGCGGTGCGGGAGGCGGGGTGTGGGGC
GGTAGTGTGGGCCCTGTTCCTGCCCGCGCGGTGTTCCGCATTCTGCAAGCCTCCGGAGCGCACGTCGGCA
GTCGGCTCCCTCGTTGACCGAATCACCGACCTCTCTCCCCAGGGGGATCCACCGGAGCTTACCATGACCG
AGTACAAGCCCACGGTGCGCCTCGCCACCCGCGACGACGTCCCCAGGGCCGTACGCACCCTCGCCGCCGC
GTTCGCCGACTACCCCGCCACGCGCCACACCGTCGATCCGGACCGCCACATCGAGCGGGTCACCGAGCTG
CAAGAACTCTTCCTCACGCGCGTCGGGCTCGACATCGGCAAGGTGTGGGTCGCGGACGACGGCGCCGCGG
TGGCGGTCTGGACCACGCCGGAGAGCGTCGAAGCGGGGGCGGTGTTCGCCGAGATCGGCCCGCGCATGGC
CGAGTTGAGCGGTTCCCGGCTGGCCGCGCAGCAACAGATGGAAGGCCTCCTGGCGCCGCACCGGCCCAAG
GAGCCCGCGTGGTTCCTGGCCACCGTCGGCGTCTCGCCCGACCACCAGGGCAAGGGTCTGGGCAGCGCCG
TCGTGCTCCCCGGAGTGGAGGCGGCCGAGCGCGCCGGGGTGCCCGCCTTCCTGGAGACCTCCGCGCCCCG
CAACCTCCCCTTCTACGAGCGGCTCGGCTTCACCGTCACCGCCGACGTCGAGGTGCCCGAAGGACCGCGC
ACCTGGTGCATGACCCGCAAGCCCGGTGCCTGACGCCCGCCCCACGACCCGCAGCGCCCGACCGAAAGGA
GCGCACGACCCCATGCATCGGTACCTTTAAGACCAATGACTTACAAGGCAGCTGTAGATCTTAGCCACTT
TTTAAAAGAAAAGGGGGGACTGGAAGGGCTAATTCACTCCCAACGAAGACAAGATCTGCTTTTTGCTTGT
ACTGGGTCTCTCTGGTTAGACCAGATCTGAGCCTGGGAGCTCTCTGGCTAACTAGGGAACCCACTGCTTA
AGCCTCAATAAAGCTTGCCTTGAGTGCTTCAAGTAGTGTGTGCCCGTCTGTTGTGTGACTCTGGTAACTA
GAGATCCCTCAGACCCTTTTAGTCAGTGTGGAAAATCTCTAGCAGTAGTAGTTCATGTCATCTTATTATT
CAGTATTTATAACTTGCAAAGAAATGAATATCAGAGAGTGAGAGGAACTTGTTTATTGCAGCTTATAATG
GTTACAAATAAAGCAATAGCATCACAAATTTCACAAATAAAGCATTTTTTTCACTGCATTCTAGTTGTGG
TTTGTCCAAACTCATCAATGTATCTTATCATGTCTGGCTCTAGCTATCCCGCCCCTAACTCCGCCCATCC
CGCCCCTAACTCCGCCCAGTTCCGCCCATTCTCCGCCCCATGGCTGACTAATTTTTTTTATTTATGCAGA
GGCCGAGGCCGCCTCGGCCTCTGAGCTATTCCAGAAGTAGTGAGGAGGCTTTTTTGGAGGCCTAGGGACG
TACCCAATTCGCCCTATAGTGAGTCGTATTACGCGCGCTCACTGGCCGTCGTTTTACAACGTCGTGACTG
GGAAAACCCTGGCGTTACCCAACTTAATCGCCTTGCAGCACATCCCCCTTTCGCCAGCTGGCGTAATAGC
GAAGAGGCCCGCACCGATCGCCCTTCCCAACAGTTGCGCAGCCTGAATGGCGAATGGG
[124 nt withheld, positions 2579-2702]
C
[91 nt withheld, positions 2704-2794]
A
[49 nt withheld, positions 2796-2844]
CCTTTGACGTTGGAGTCCACGTTCTTT
[37 nt withheld, positions 2872-2908]
ACCCTATCTCGGTCTATTCTTTTGATTTATAAGGGATTTTGCCGATTTCGGCCTATTGGTTAAAAAATGA
GCTGATTTAACAAAAATTTAACGCGAATTTTAACAAAATATTAACGCTTACAATTTAGGTGGCACTTTTC
GGGGAAATGTGCGCGGAACCCCTATTTGTTTATTTTTCTAAATACATTCAAATATGTATCCGCTCATGAG
ACAATAACCCTGATAAATGCTTCAATAATATTGAAAAAGGAAGAGTATGAGTATTCAACATTTCCGTGTC
GCCCTTATTCCCTTTTTTGCGGCATTTTGCCTTCCTGTTTTTGCTCACCCAGAAACGCTGGTGAAAGTAA
AAGATGCTGAAGATCAGTTGGGTGCACGAGTGGGTTACATCGAACTGGATCTCAACAGCGGTAAGATCCT
TGAGAGTTTTCGCCCCGAAGAACGTTTTCCAATGATGAGCACTTTTAAAGTTCTGCTATGTGGCGCGGTA
TTATCCCGTATTGACGCCGGGCAAGAGCAACTCGGTCGCCGCATACACTATTCTCAGAATGACTTGGTTG
AGTACTCACCAGTCACAGAAAAGCATCTTACGGATGGCATGACAGTAAGAGAATTATGCAGTGCTGCCAT
AACCATGAGTGATAACACTGCGGCCAACTTACTTCTGACAACGATCGGAGGACCGAAGGAGCTAACCGCT
TTTTTGCACAACATGGGGGATCATGTAACTCGCCTTGATCGTTGGGAACCGGAGCTGAATGAAGCCATAC
CAAACGACGAGCGTGACACCACGATGCCTGTAGCAATGGCAACAACGTTGCGCAAACTATTAACTGGCGA
ACTACTTACTCTAGCTTCCCGGCAACAATTAATAGACTGGATGGAGGCGGATAAAGTTGCAGGACCACTT
CTGCGCTCGGCCCTTCCGGCTGGCTGGTTTATTGCTGATAAATCTGGAGCCGGTGAGCGTGGGTCTCGCG
GTATCATTGCAGCACTGGGGCCAGATGGTAAGCCCTCCCGTATCGTAGTTATCTACACGACGGGGAGTCA
GGCAACTATGGATGAACGAAATAGACAGATCGCTGAGATAGGTGCCTCACTGATTAAGCATTGGTAACTG
TCAGACCAAGTTTACTCATATATACTTTAGATTGATTTAAAACTTCATTTTTAATTTAAAAGGATCTAGG
TGAAGATCCTTTTTGATAATCTCATGACCAAAATCCCTTAACGTGAGTTTTCGTTCCACTGAGCGTCAGA
CCCCGTAGAAAAGATCAAAGGATCTTCTTGAGATCCTTTTTTTCTGCGCGTAATCTGCTGCTTGCAAACA
AAAAAACCACCGCTACCAGCGGTGGTTTGTTTGCCGGATCAAGAGCTACCAACTCTTTTTCCGAAGGTAA
CTGGCTTCAGCAGAGCGCAGATACCAAATACTGTTCTTCTAGTGTAGCCGTAGTTAGGCCACCACTTCAA
GAACTCTGTAGCACCGCCTACATACCTCGCTCTGCTAATCCTGTTACCAGTGGCTGCTGCCAGTGGCGAT
AAGTCGTGTCTTACCGGGTTGGACTCAAGACGATAGTTACCGGATAAGGCGCAGCGGTCGGGCTGAACGG
GGGGTTCGTGCACACAGCCCAGCTTGGAGCGAACGACCTACACCGAACTGAGATACCTACAGCGTGAGCT
ATGAGAAAGCGCCACGCTTCCCGAAGGGAGAAAGGCGGACAGGTATCCGGTAAGCGGCAGGGTCGGAACA
GGAGAGCGCACGAGGGAGCTTCCAGGGGGAAACGCCTGGTATCTTTATAGTCCTGTCGGGTTTCGCCACC
TCTGACTTGAGCGTCGATTTTTGTGATGCTCGTCAGGGGGGCGGAGCCTATGGAAAAACGCCAGCAACGC
GGCCTTTTTACGGTTCCTGGCCTTTTGCTGGCCTTTTGCTCACATGTTCTTTCCTGCGTTATCCCCTGAT
TCTGTGGATAACCGTATTACCGCCTTTGAGTGAGCTGATACCGCTCGCCGCAGCCGAACGACCGAGCGCA
GCGAGTCAGTGAGCGAGGAAGCGGAAGAGCGCCCAATACGCAAACCGCCTCTCCCCGCGCGTTGGCCGAT
TCATTAATGCAGCTGGCACGACAGGTTTCCCGACTGGAAAGCGGGCAGTGAGCGCAACGCAATTAATGTG
AGTTAGCTCACTCATTAGGCACCCCAGGCTTTACACTTTATGCTTCCGGCTCGTATGTTGTGTGGAATTG
TGAGCGGATAACAATTTCACACAGGAAACAGCTATGACCATGATTACGCCAAGCGCGCAATTAACCCTCA
CTAAAGGGAACAAAAGCTGGAGCTGCAAGCTTAATGTAGTCTTATGCAATACTCTTGTAGTCTTGCAACA
TGGTAACGATGAGTTAGCAACATGCCTTACAAGGAGAGAAAAAGCACCGTGCATGCCGATTGGTGGAAGT
AAGGTGGTACGATCGTGCCTTATTAGGAAGGCAACAGACGGGTCTGACATGGATTGGACGAACCACTGAA
TTGCCGCATTGCAGAGATATTGTATTTAAGTGCCTAGCTCGATACATAAACGGGTCTCTCTGGTTAGACC
AGATCTGAGCCTGGGAGCTCTCTGGCTAACTAGGGAACCCACTGCTTAAGCCTCAATAAAGCTTGCCTTG
AGTGCTTCAAGTAGTGTGTGCCCGTCTGTTGTGTGACTCTGGTAACTAGAGATCCCTCAGACCCTTTTAG
TCAGTGTGGAAAATCTCTAGCAGTGGCGCCCGAACAGGGACTTGAAAGCGAAAGGGAAACCAGAGGAGCT
CTCTCGACGCAGGACTCGGCTTGCTGAAGCGCGCACGGCAAGAGGCGAGGGGCGGCGACTGGTGAGTACG
CCAAAAATTTTGACTAGCGGAGGCTAGAAGGAGAGAGATGGGTGCGAGAGCGTCAGTATTAAGCGGGGGA
GAATTAGATCGCGATGGGAAAAAATTCGGTTAAGGCCAGGGGGAAAGAAAAAATATAAATTAAAACATAT
AGTATGGGCAAGCAGGGAGCTAGAACGATTCGCAGTTAATCCTGGCCTGTTAGAAACATCAGAAGGCTGT
AGACAAATACTGGGACAGCTACAACCATCCCTTCAGACAGGATCAGAAGAACTTAGATCATTATATAATA
CAGTAGCAACCCTCTATTGTGTGCATCAAAGGATAGAGATAAAAGACACCAAGGAAGCTTTAGACAAGAT
AGAGGAAGAGCAAAACAAAAGTAAGACCACCGCACAGCAAGCGGCCGCTGATCTTCAGACCTGGAGGAGG
AGATATGAGGGACAATTGGAGAAGTGAATTATATAAATATAAAGTAGTAAAAATTGAACCATTAGGAGTA
GCACCCACCAAGGCAAAGAGAAGAGTGGTGCAGAGAGAAAAAAGAGCAGTGGGAATAGGAGCTTTGTTCC
TTGGGTTCTTGGGAGCAGCAGGAAGCACTATGGGCGCAGCGTCAATGACGCTGACGGTACAGGCCAGACA
ATTATTGTCTGGTATAGTGCAGCAGCAGAACAATTTGCTGAGGGCTATTGAGGCGCAACAGCATCTGTTG
CAACTCACAGTCTGGGGCATCAAGCAGCTCCAGGCAAGAATCCTGGCTGTGGAAAGATACCTAAAGGATC
AACAGCTCCTGGGGATTTGGGGTTGCTCTGGAAAACTCATTTGCACCACTGCTGTGCCTTGGAATGCTAG
TTGGAGTAATAAATCTCTGGAACAGATTTGGAATCACACGACCTGGATGGAGTGGGACAGAGAAATTAAC
AATTACACAAGCTTAATACACTCCTTAATTGAAGAATCGCAAAACCAGCAAGAAAAGAATGAACAAGAAT
TATTGGAATTAGATAAATGGGCAAGTTTGTGGAATTGGTTTAACATAACAAATTGGCTGTGGTATATAAA
ATTATTCATAATGATAGTAGGAGGCTTGGTAGGTTTAAGAATAGTTTTTGCTGTACTTTCTATAGTGAAT
AGAGTTAGGCAGGGATATTCACCATTATCGTTTCAGACCCACCTCCCAACCCCGAGGGGACCCGACAGGC
CCGAAGGAATAGAAGAAGAAGGTGGAGAGAGAGACAGAGACAGATCCATTCGATTAGTGAACGGATCTCG
ACGGTATCGATCACGAGACTAGCCTCGAGCGGCCGCCCCCTTCACC
